>Addgene plasmid #25165 | DNMT1 | depositor partial sequence | sequence record 11639 | Author sequence
CCCAAGTGCATTCAGTGCGGGCAGTACCTGGACGACCCTGACCTCAAATATGGGCAGCACCCACCAGACG
CGGTGGATGAGCCACAGATGCTGACAAATGAGAAGCTGTCCATCTTTGATGCCAACGAGTCTGGCTTTGA
GAGTTATGAGGCGCTTCCCCAGCACAAACTGACCTGCTTCAGTGTGTACTGTAAGCACGGTCACCTGTGT
CCCATCGACACCGGCCTCATCGAGAAGAATATCGAACTCTTCTTTTCTGGTTCAGCAAAACCAATCTATG
ATGATGACCCGTCTCTTGAAGGTGGTGTTAATGGCAAAAATCTTGGCCCCATAAATGAATGGTGGATCAC
TGGCTTTGATGGAGGTGAAAAGGCCCTCATCGGCTTCAGCACCTCATTTGCCGAATACATTCTGATGGAT
CCCAGTCCCGAGTATGCGCCCATATTTGGGCTGATGCAGGAGAAGACCTACATCAGCAAGATTGTGGTGG
AGTTCCTGCAGAGCAATTCCGACTCGACCTATGAGGACCTGATCAACAAGATCGAGACCACGGTTCCTCC
TTCTGGCCTCAACTTGAACCGCTTCACAGAGGACTCCCTCCTGCGACACGCGCAGTTTGTGGTGGAGCAG
GTGGAGAGTTATGACGAGGCCGGGGACAGTGATGAGCAGCCCATCTTCCTGACGCCCTGCATGCGGGACC
TGATCAAGCTGGCTGGGGTCACGCTGGGACAGAGGCGAGCCCAGGCGAGG
