>Addgene plasmid #25165 | DNMT1 | addgene partial sequence | sequence record 31242 | 25165 with T7
AATTCCCTCTGAAATATTTTGTTTACTTTAAGAAGGAGATATACCATGCATCATCATCATCATCACAGCA
GCGGCAGAGAAAACTTGTATTTCCAGGGCCCCAAGTGCATTCAGTGCGGGCAGTACCTGGACGACCCTGA
CCTCAAATATGGGCAGCACCCACCAGACGCGGTGGATGAGCCACAGATGCTGACAAATGAGAAGCTGTCC
ATCTTTGATGCCAACGAGTCTGGCTTTGAGAGTTATGAGGCGCTTCCCCAGCACAAACTGACCTGCTTCA
GTGTGTACTGTAAGCACGGTCACCTGTGTCCCATCGACACCGGCCTCATCGAGAAGAATATCGAACTCTT
CTTTTCTGGTTCAGCAAAACCAATCTATGATGATGACCCGTCTCTTGAAGGTGGTGTTAATGGCAAAAAT
CTTGGCCCCATAAATGAATGGTGGATCACTGGCTTTGATGGAGGTGAAAAGGCCCTCATCGGCTTCAGCA
CCTCATTTGCCGAATACATTCTGATGGATCCCAGTCCCGAGTATGCGCCCATATTTGGGCTGATGCAGGA
GAAGACCTACATCAGCAAGATTGTGGTGGAGTTCCTGCAGAGCAATTCCGACTCGACCTATGAGGACCTG
ATCAACAAGATCGAGACCACGGTTCCTCCTTCTGGCCTCAACTTGAACCGCTTCACAGAGGACTCCCTCC
TGCGACACGCGCAGTTTGTGGTGGAGCAGGTGGAGAGTTATGACGAGGCCGGGGACAGTGATGAGCAGCC
CATCTTCCTGACGCCCTGCATGCGGGACCTGATCAAGCTGGCTGGGGTCACGCTGGGACAGAGGCGAGCC
CAGGCGAGGTGATGACGAAGCTTGCGGCCGCACTCGAGCACCACCACCACCACCACTGAGATCCGGCTGC
TAAC
