[The description below was written by a language model from this plasmid's Addgene catalogue record.]
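Description:
DNMT1 is a bacterial expression plasmid built on the pET28-MHL backbone, a pET28-derived vector from a structural genomics consortium, and it carries a fragment of human DNA (cytosine-5-)-methyltransferase 1 rather than the complete open reading frame. The insert name, dnmt1.0351.0600, together with the recorded insert size of 750 bp, indicates a construct spanning roughly residues 351 to 600 of the protein, a defined domain boundary chosen for crystallography. The backbone is listed as 7325 bp without the insert. The plasmid is selected with kanamycin, is described as low copy, and is propagated in a standard cloning strain of E. coli.

The fragment was inserted by restriction enzyme cloning and is fused to an N-terminal His tag, which allows purification of the recombinant protein by immobilised metal affinity chromatography. The record does not name the promoter explicitly, but the listed sequencing primers (T7 forward and T7 terminator) are consistent with the T7 promoter/terminator expression cassette typical of pET vectors, in which transcription depends on T7 RNA polymerase supplied by a suitable expression host. No feature table accompanies the entry, so details such as the origin of replication, any protease cleavage site following the tag, or a lac repressor gene cannot be confirmed from the record.

The stated purpose is bacterial production of protein for structure determination, and the depositor's comments link this construct to a deposited crystal structure of the corresponding DNMT1 region. It is therefore suited to producing this isolated domain for structural, biophysical or binding studies, not for work requiring full-length, catalytically active enzyme.
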