Addgene plasmid #25165: DNMT1
Purpose: Bacterial expression for structure determination; may not be full ORF
Depositing lab: Cheryl Arrowsmith. Depositing organization: University of Toronto.
Backbone
  Vector backbone: pET28-MHL
  Backbone manufacturer: SGC
  Backbone size w/o insert (bp): 7325
  Vector type: Bacterial Expression
Growth in bacteria
  Bacterial resistance: Kanamycin, 50 μg/mL
  Growth temperature: 37°C
  Growth strain: DH5alpha
  Copy number: Low Copy
Gene/Insert
  Gene/Insert name: dnmt1.0351.0600 (alt names: PDB: 3EPZ; DNA (cytosine-5-)-methyltransferase 1; DNMT1)
  Species: H. sapiens (human)
  Insert size (bp): 750
  Entrez Gene: DNMT1 (a.k.a. ADCADN, AIM, CXXC9, DNMT, HSN1E, MCMT, m.HsaI)
  Tag / fusion protein: His (N terminal on insert)
  Cloning method: Restriction Enzyme
  Sequencing primers: 5′ T7; 3′ T7-term
Terms and licenses: Academic/Nonprofit Terms; Industry Terms: Not Available to Industry
Depositor comments: PDB: 3EPZ. http://www.thesgc.org/structures/3EPZ/
How to cite: DNMT1 was a gift from Cheryl Arrowsmith (Addgene plasmid # 25165 ; http://n2t.net/addgene:25165 ; RRID:Addgene_25165)
